>Addgene plasmid #106315 | pLenti CRISPR V2 sgShmt2_2 | addgene full sequence | sequence record 209347 | Addgene NGS Result
GACATTGATTATTGACTAGTTATTAATAGTAATCAATTACGGGGTCATTAGTTCATAGCCCATATATGGA
GTTCCGCGTTACATAACTTACGGTAAATGGCCCGCCTGGCTGACCGCCCAACGACCCCCGCCCATTGACG
TCAATAATGACGTATGTTCCCATAGTAACGCCAATAGGGACTTTCCATTGACGTCAATGGGTGGAGTATT
TACGGTAAACTGCCCACTTGGCAGTACATCAAGTGTATCATATGCCAAGTACGCCCCCTATTGACGTCAA
TGACGGTAAATGGCCCGCCTGGCATTATGCCCAGTACATGACCTTATGGGACTTTCCTACTTGGCAGTAC
ATCTACGTATTAGTCATCGCTATTACCATGGTGATGCGGTTTTGGCAGTACATCAATGGGCGTGGATAGC
GGTTTGACTCACGGGGATTTCCAAGTCTCCACCCCATTGACGTCAATGGGAGTTTGTTTTGGCACCAAAA
TCAACGGGACTTTCCAAAATGTCGTAACAACTCCGCCCCATTGACGCAAATGGGCGGTAGGCGTGTACGG
TGGGAGGTCTATATAAGCAGCGCGTTTTGCCTGTACTGGGTCTCTCTGGTTAGACCAGATCTGAGCCTGG
GAGCTCTCTGGCTAACTAGGGAACCCACTGCTTAAGCCTCAATAAAGCTTGCCTTGAGTGCTTCAAGTAG
TGTGTGCCCGTCTGTTGTGTGACTCTGGTAACTAGAGATCCCTCAGACCCTTTTAGTCAGTGTGGAAAAT
CTCTAGCAGTGGCGCCCGAACAGGGACTTGAAAGCGAAAGGGAAACCAGAGGAGCTCTCTCGACGCAGGA
CTCGGCTTGCTGAAGCGCGCACGGCAAGAGGCGAGGGGCGGCGACTGGTGAGTACGCCAAAAATTTTGAC
TAGCGGAGGCTAGAAGGAGAGAGATGGGTGCGAGAGCGTCAGTATTAAGCGGGGGAGAATTAGATCGCGA
TGGGAAAAAATTCGGTTAAGGCCAGGGGGAAAGAAAAAATATAAATTAAAACATATAGTATGGGCAAGCA
GGGAGCTAGAACGATTCGCAGTTAATCCTGGCCTGTTAGAAACATCAGAAGGCTGTAGACAAATACTGGG
ACAGCTACAACCATCCCTTCAGACAGGATCAGAAGAACTTAGATCATTATATAATACAGTAGCAACCCTC
TATTGTGTGCATCAAAGGATAGAGATAAAAGACACCAAGGAAGCTTTAGACAAGATAGAGGAAGAGCAAA
ACAAAAGTAAGACCACCGCACAGCAAGCGGCCGCTGATCTTCAGACCTGGAGGAGGAGATATGAGGGACA
ATTGGAGAAGTGAATTATATAAATATAAAGTAGTAAAAATTGAACCATTAGGAGTAGCACCCACCAAGGC
AAAGAGAAGAGTGGTGCAGAGAGAAAAAAGAGCAGTGGGAATAGGAGCTTTGTTCCTTGGGTTCTTGGGA
GCAGCAGGAAGCACTATGGGCGCAGCGTCAATGACGCTGACGGTACAGGCCAGACAATTATTGTCTGGTA
TAGTGCAGCAGCAGAACAATTTGCTGAGGGCTATTGAGGCGCAACAGCATCTGTTGCAACTCACAGTCTG
GGGCATCAAGCAGCTCCAGGCAAGAATCCTGGCTGTGGAAAGATACCTAAAGGATCAACAGCTCCTGGGG
ATTTGGGGTTGCTCTGGAAAACTCATTTGCACCACTGCTGTGCCTTGGAATGCTAGTTGGAGTAATAAAT
CTCTGGAACAGATTTGGAATCACACGACCTGGATGGAGTGGGACAGAGAAATTAACAATTACACAAGCTT
AATACACTCCTTAATTGAAGAATCGCAAAACCAGCAAGAAAAGAATGAACAAGAATTATTGGAATTAGAT
AAATGGGCAAGTTTGTGGAATTGGTTTAACATAACAAATTGGCTGTGGTATATAAAATTATTCATAATGA
TAGTAGGAGGCTTGGTAGGTTTAAGAATAGTTTTTGCTGTACTTTCTATAGTGAATAGAGTTAGGCAGGG
ATATTCACCATTATCGTTTCAGACCCACCTCCCAACCCCGAGGGGACCCGACAGGCCCGAAGGAATAGAA
GAAGAAGGTGGAGAGAGAGACAGAGACAGATCCATTCGATTAGTGAACGGATCGGCACTGCGTGCGCCAA
TTCTGCAGACAAATGGCAGTATTCATCCACAATTTTAAAAGAAAAGGGGGGATTGGGGGGTACAGTGCAG
GGGAAAGAATAGTAGACATAATAGCAACAGACATACAAACTAAAGAATTACAAAAACAAATTACAAAAAT
TCAAAATTTTCGGGTTTATTACAGGGACAGCAGAGATCCAGTTTGGTTAATTAAGGTACCGAGGGCCTAT
TTCCCATGATTCCTTCATATTTGCATATACGATACAAGGCTGTTAGAGAGATAATTAGAATTAATTTGAC
TGTAAACACAAAGATATTAGTACAAAATACGTGACGTAGAAAGTAATAATTTCTTGGGTAGTTTGCAGTT
TTAAAATTATGTTTTAAAATGGACTATCATATGCTTACCGTAACTTGAAAGTATTTCGATTTCTTGGCTT
TATATATCTTGTGGAAAGGACGAAACACCGGGAGCTTCTGCAGAGGGAGAGTTTTAGAGCTAGAAATAGC
AAGTTAAAATAAGGCTAGTCCGTTATCAACTTGAAAAAGTGGCACCGAGTCGGTGCTTTTTTGAATTCGC
TAGCTAGGTCTTGAAAGGAGTGGGAATTGGCTCCGGTGCCCGTCAGTGGGCAGAGCGCACATCGCCCACA
GTCCCCGAGAAGTTGGGGGGAGGGGTCGGCAATTGATCCGGTGCCTAGAGAAGGTGGCGCGGGGTAAACT
GGGAAAGTGATGTCGTGTACTGGCTCCGCCTTTTTCCCGAGGGTGGGGGAGAACCGTATATAAGTGCAGT
AGTCGCCGTGAACGTTCTTTTTCGCAACGGGTTTGCCGCCAGAACACAGGACCGGTTCTAGAGCGCTGCC
ACCATGGACAAGAAGTACAGCATCGGCCTGGACATCGGCACCAACTCTGTGGGCTGGGCCGTGATCACCG
ACGAGTACAAGGTGCCCAGCAAGAAATTCAAGGTGCTGGGCAACACCGACCGGCACAGCATCAAGAAGAA
CCTGATCGGAGCCCTGCTGTTCGACAGCGGCGAAACAGCCGAGGCCACCCGGCTGAAGAGAACCGCCAGA
AGAAGATACACCAGACGGAAGAACCGGATCTGCTATCTGCAAGAGATCTTCAGCAACGAGATGGCCAAGG
TGGACGACAGCTTCTTCCACAGACTGGAAGAGTCCTTCCTGGTGGAAGAGGATAAGAAGCACGAGCGGCA
CCCCATCTTCGGCAACATCGTGGACGAGGTGGCCTACCACGAGAAGTACCCCACCATCTACCACCTGAGA
AAGAAACTGGTGGACAGCACCGACAAGGCCGACCTGCGGCTGATCTATCTGGCCCTGGCCCACATGATCA
AGTTCCGGGGCCACTTCCTGATCGAGGGCGACCTGAACCCCGACAACAGCGACGTGGACAAGCTGTTCAT
CCAGCTGGTGCAGACCTACAACCAGCTGTTCGAGGAAAACCCCATCAACGCCAGCGGCGTGGACGCCAAG
GCCATCCTGTCTGCCAGACTGAGCAAGAGCAGACGGCTGGAAAATCTGATCGCCCAGCTGCCCGGCGAGA
AGAAGAATGGCCTGTTCGGAAACCTGATTGCCCTGAGCCTGGGCCTGACCCCCAACTTCAAGAGCAACTT
CGACCTGGCCGAGGATGCCAAACTGCAGCTGAGCAAGGACACCTACGACGACGACCTGGACAACCTGCTG
GCCCAGATCGGCGACCAGTACGCCGACCTGTTTCTGGCCGCCAAGAACCTGTCCGACGCCATCCTGCTGA
GCGACATCCTGAGAGTGAACACCGAGATCACCAAGGCCCCCCTGAGCGCCTCTATGATCAAGAGATACGA
CGAGCACCACCAGGACCTGACCCTGCTGAAAGCTCTCGTGCGGCAGCAGCTGCCTGAGAAGTACAAAGAG
ATTTTCTTCGACCAGAGCAAGAACGGCTACGCCGGCTACATTGACGGCGGAGCCAGCCAGGAAGAGTTCT
ACAAGTTCATCAAGCCCATCCTGGAAAAGATGGACGGCACCGAGGAACTGCTCGTGAAGCTGAACAGAGA
GGACCTGCTGCGGAAGCAGCGGACCTTCGACAACGGCAGCATCCCCCACCAGATCCACCTGGGAGAGCTG
CACGCCATTCTGCGGCGGCAGGAAGATTTTTACCCATTCCTGAAGGACAACCGGGAAAAGATCGAGAAGA
TCCTGACCTTCCGCATCCCCTACTACGTGGGCCCTCTGGCCAGGGGAAACAGCAGATTCGCCTGGATGAC
CAGAAAGAGCGAGGAAACCATCACCCCCTGGAACTTCGAGGAAGTGGTGGACAAGGGCGCTTCCGCCCAG
AGCTTCATCGAGCGGATGACCAACTTCGATAAGAACCTGCCCAACGAGAAGGTGCTGCCCAAGCACAGCC
TGCTGTACGAGTACTTCACCGTGTATAACGAGCTGACCAAAGTGAAATACGTGACCGAGGGAATGAGAAA
GCCCGCCTTCCTGAGCGGCGAGCAGAAAAAGGCCATCGTGGACCTGCTGTTCAAGACCAACCGGAAAGTG
ACCGTGAAGCAGCTGAAAGAGGACTACTTCAAGAAAATCGAGTGCTTCGACTCCGTGGAAATCTCCGGCG
TGGAAGATCGGTTCAACGCCTCCCTGGGCACATACCACGATCTGCTGAAAATTATCAAGGACAAGGACTT
CCTGGACAATGAGGAAAACGAGGACATTCTGGAAGATATCGTGCTGACCCTGACACTGTTTGAGGACAGA
GAGATGATCGAGGAACGGCTGAAAACCTATGCCCACCTGTTCGACGACAAAGTGATGAAGCAGCTGAAGC
GGCGGAGATACACCGGCTGGGGCAGGCTGAGCCGGAAGCTGATCAACGGCATCCGGGACAAGCAGTCCGG
CAAGACAATCCTGGATTTCCTGAAGTCCGACGGCTTCGCCAACAGAAACTTCATGCAGCTGATCCACGAC
GACAGCCTGACCTTTAAAGAGGACATCCAGAAAGCCCAGGTGTCCGGCCAGGGCGATAGCCTGCACGAGC
ACATTGCCAATCTGGCCGGCAGCCCCGCCATTAAGAAGGGCATCCTGCAGACAGTGAAGGTGGTGGACGA
GCTCGTGAAAGTGATGGGCCGGCACAAGCCCGAGAACATCGTGATCGAAATGGCCAGAGAGAACCAGACC
ACCCAGAAGGGACAGAAGAACAGCCGCGAGAGAATGAAGCGGATCGAAGAGGGCATCAAAGAGCTGGGCA
GCCAGATCCTGAAAGAACACCCCGTGGAAAACACCCAGCTGCAGAACGAGAAGCTGTACCTGTACTACCT
GCAGAATGGGCGGGATATGTACGTGGACCAGGAACTGGACATCAACCGGCTGTCCGACTACGATGTGGAC
CATATCGTGCCTCAGAGCTTTCTGAAGGACGACTCCATCGACAACAAGGTGCTGACCAGAAGCGACAAGA
ACCGGGGCAAGAGCGACAACGTGCCCTCCGAAGAGGTCGTGAAGAAGATGAAGAACTACTGGCGGCAGCT
GCTGAACGCCAAGCTGATTACCCAGAGAAAGTTCGACAATCTGACCAAGGCCGAGAGAGGCGGCCTGAGC
GAACTGGATAAGGCCGGCTTCATCAAGAGACAGCTGGTGGAAACCCGGCAGATCACAAAGCACGTGGCAC
AGATCCTGGACTCCCGGATGAACACTAAGTACGACGAGAATGACAAGCTGATCCGGGAAGTGAAAGTGAT
CACCCTGAAGTCCAAGCTGGTGTCCGATTTCCGGAAGGATTTCCAGTTTTACAAAGTGCGCGAGATCAAC
AACTACCACCACGCCCACGACGCCTACCTGAACGCCGTCGTGGGAACCGCCCTGATCAAAAAGTACCCTA
AGCTGGAAAGCGAGTTCGTGTACGGCGACTACAAGGTGTACGACGTGCGGAAGATGATCGCCAAGAGCGA
GCAGGAAATCGGCAAGGCTACCGCCAAGTACTTCTTCTACAGCAACATCATGAACTTTTTCAAGACCGAG
ATTACCCTGGCCAACGGCGAGATCCGGAAGCGGCCTCTGATCGAGACAAACGGCGAAACCGGGGAGATCG
TGTGGGATAAGGGCCGGGATTTTGCCACCGTGCGGAAAGTGCTGAGCATGCCCCAAGTGAATATCGTGAA
AAAGACCGAGGTGCAGACAGGCGGCTTCAGCAAAGAGTCTATCCTGCCCAAGAGGAACAGCGATAAGCTG
ATCGCCAGAAAGAAGGACTGGGACCCTAAGAAGTACGGCGGCTTCGACAGCCCCACCGTGGCCTATTCTG
TGCTGGTGGTGGCCAAAGTGGAAAAGGGCAAGTCCAAGAAACTGAAGAGTGTGAAAGAGCTGCTGGGGAT
CACCATCATGGAAAGAAGCAGCTTCGAGAAGAATCCCATCGACTTTCTGGAAGCCAAGGGCTACAAAGAA
GTGAAAAAGGACCTGATCATCAAGCTGCCTAAGTACTCCCTGTTCGAGCTGGAAAACGGCCGGAAGAGAA
TGCTGGCCTCTGCCGGCGAACTGCAGAAGGGAAACGAACTGGCCCTGCCCTCCAAATATGTGAACTTCCT
GTACCTGGCCAGCCACTATGAGAAGCTGAAGGGCTCCCCCGAGGATAATGAGCAGAAACAGCTGTTTGTG
GAACAGCACAAGCACTACCTGGACGAGATCATCGAGCAGATCAGCGAGTTCTCCAAGAGAGTGATCCTGG
CCGACGCTAATCTGGACAAAGTGCTGTCCGCCTACAACAAGCACCGGGATAAGCCCATCAGAGAGCAGGC
CGAGAATATCATCCACCTGTTTACCCTGACCAATCTGGGAGCCCCTGCCGCCTTCAAGTACTTTGACACC
ACCATCGACCGGAAGAGGTACACCAGCACCAAAGAGGTGCTGGACGCCACCCTGATCCACCAGAGCATCA
CCGGCCTGTACGAGACACGGATCGACCTGTCTCAGCTGGGAGGCGACAAGCGACCTGCCGCCACAAAGAA
GGCTGGACAGGCTAAGAAGAAGAAAGATTACAAAGACGATGACGATAAGGGATCCGGCGCAACAAACTTC
TCTCTGCTGAAACAAGCCGGAGATGTCGAAGAGAATCCTGGACCGACCGAGTACAAGCCCACGGTGCGCC
TCGCCACCCGCGACGACGTCCCCAGGGCCGTACGCACCCTCGCCGCCGCGTTCGCCGACTACCCCGCCAC
GCGCCACACCGTCGATCCGGACCGCCACATCGAGCGGGTCACCGAGCTGCAAGAACTCTTCCTCACGCGC
GTCGGGCTCGACATCGGCAAGGTGTGGGTCGCGGACGACGGCGCCGCGGTGGCGGTCTGGACCACGCCGG
AGAGCGTCGAAGCGGGGGCGGTGTTCGCCGAGATCGGCCCGCGCATGGCCGAGTTGAGCGGTTCCCGGCT
GGCCGCGCAGCAACAGATGGAAGGCCTCCTGGCGCCGCACCGGCCCAAGGAGCCCGCGTGGTTCCTGGCC
ACCGTCGGAGTCTCGCCCGACCACCAGGGCAAGGGTCTGGGCAGCGCCGTCGTGCTCCCCGGAGTGGAGG
CGGCCGAGCGCGCCGGGGTGCCCGCCTTCCTGGAGACCTCCGCGCCCCGCAACCTCCCCTTCTACGAGCG
GCTCGGCTTCACCGTCACCGCCGACGTCGAGGTGCCCGAAGGACCGCGCACCTGGTGCATGACCCGCAAG
CCCGGTGCCTGAACGCGTTAAGTCGACAATCAACCTCTGGATTACAAAATTTGTGAAAGATTGACTGGTA
TTCTTAACTATGTTGCTCCTTTTACGCTATGTGGATACGCTGCTTTAATGCCTTTGTATCATGCTATTGC
TTCCCGTATGGCTTTCATTTTCTCCTCCTTGTATAAATCCTGGTTGCTGTCTCTTTATGAGGAGTTGTGG
CCCGTTGTCAGGCAACGTGGCGTGGTGTGCACTGTGTTTGCTGACGCAACCCCCACTGGTTGGGGCATTG
CCACCACCTGTCAGCTCCTTTCCGGGACTTTCGCTTTCCCCCTCCCTATTGCCACGGCGGAACTCATCGC
CGCCTGCCTTGCCCGCTGCTGGACAGGGGCTCGGCTGTTGGGCACTGACAATTCCGTGGTGTTGTCGGGG
AAATCATCGTCCTTTCCTTGGCTGCTCGCCTGTGTTGCCACCTGGATTCTGCGCGGGACGTCCTTCTGCT
ACGTCCCTTCGGCCCTCAATCCAGCGGACCTTCCTTCCCGCGGCCTGCTGCCGGCTCTGCGGCCTCTTCC
GCGTCTTCGCCTTCGCCCTCAGACGAGTCGGATCTCCCTTTGGGCCGCCTCCCCGCGTCGACTTTAAGAC
CAATGACTTACAAGGCAGCTGTAGATCTTAGCCACTTTTTAAAAGAAAAGGGGGGACTGGAAGGGCTAAT
TCACTCCCAACGAAGACAAGATCTGCTTTTTGCTTGTACTGGGTCTCTCTGGTTAGACCAGATCTGAGCC
TGGGAGCTCTCTGGCTAACTAGGGAACCCACTGCTTAAGCCTCAATAAAGCTTGCCTTGAGTGCTTCAAG
TAGTGTGTGCCCGTCTGTTGTGTGACTCTGGTAACTAGAGATCCCTCAGACCCTTTTAGTCAGTGTGGAA
AATCTCTAGCAGGGCCCGTTTAAACCCGCTGATCAGCCTCGACTGTGCCTTCTAGTTGCCAGCCATCTGT
TGTTTGCCCCTCCCCCGTGCCTTCCTTGACCCTGGAAGGTGCCACTCCCACTGTCCTTTCCTAATAAAAT
GAGGAAATTGCATCGCATTGTCTGAGTAGGTGTCATTCTATTCTGGGGGGTGGGGTGGGGCAGGACAGCA
AGGGGGAGGATTGGGAAGACAATAGCAGGCATGCTGGGGATGCGGTGGGCTCTATGGCTTCTGAGGCGGA
AAGAACCAGCTGGGGCTCTAGGGGGTATCCCC
[124 nt withheld, positions 9063-9186]
C
[91 nt withheld, positions 9188-9278]
A
[49 nt withheld, positions 9280-9328]
CCTTTGACGTTGGAGTCCACGTTCTTT
[37 nt withheld, positions 9356-9392]
ACCCTATCTCGGTCTATTCTTTTGATTTATAAGGGATTTTGCCGATTTCGGCCTATTGGTTAAAAAATGA
GCTGATTTAACAAAAATTTAACGCGAATTAATTCTGTGGAATGTGTGTCAGTTAGGGTGTGGAAAGTCCC
CAGGCTCCCCAGCAGGCAGAAGTATGCAAAGCATGCATCTCAATTAGTCAGCAACCAGGTGTGGAAAGTC
CCCAGGCTCCCCAGCAGGCAGAAGTATGCAAAGCATGCATCTCAATTAGTCAGCAACCATAGTCCCGCCC
CTAACTCCGCCCATCCCGCCCCTAACTCCGCCCAGTTCCGCCCATTCTCCGCCCCATGGCTGACTAATTT
TTTTTATTTATGCAGAGGCCGAGGCCGCCTCTGCCTCTGAGCTATTCCAGAAGTAGTGAGGAGGCTTTTT
TGGAGGCCTAGGCTTTTGCAAAAAGCTCCCGGGAGCTTGTATATCCATTTTCGGATCTGATCAGCACGTG
TTGACAATTAATCATCGGCATAGTATATCGGCATAGTATAATACGACAAGGTGAGGAACTAAACCATGGC
CAAGTTGACCAGTGCCGTTCCGGTGCTCACCGCGCGCGACGTCGCCGGAGCGGTCGAGTTCTGGACCGAC
CGGCTCGGGTTCTCCCGGGACTTCGTGGAGGACGACTTCGCCGGTGTGGTCCGGGACGACGTGACCCTGT
TCATCAGCGCGGTCCAGGACCAGGTGGTGCCGGACAACACCCTGGCCTGGGTGTGGGTGCGCGGCCTGGA
CGAGCTGTACGCCGAGTGGTCGGAGGTCGTGTCCACGAACTTCCGGGACGCCTCCGGGCCGGCCATGACC
GAGATCGGCGAGCAGCCGTGGGGGCGGGAGTTCGCCCTGCGCGACCCGGCCGGCAACTGCGTGCACTTCG
TGGCCGAGGAGCAGGACTGACACGTGCTACGAGATTTCGATTCCACCGCCGCCTTCTATGAAAGGTTGGG
CTTCGGAATCGTTTTCCGGGACGCCGGCTGGATGATCCTCCAGCGCGGGGATCTCATGCTGGAGTTCTTC
GCCCACCCCAACTTGTTTATTGCAGCTTATAATGGTTACAAATAAAGCAATAGCATCACAAATTTCACAA
ATAAAGCATTTTTTTCACTGCATTCTAGTTGTGGTTTGTCCAAACTCATCAATGTATCTTATCATGTCTG
TATACCGTCGACCTCTAGCTAGAGCTTGGCGTAATCATGGTCATAGCTGTTTCCTGTGTGAAATTGTTAT
CCGCTCACAATTCCACACAACATACGAGCCGGAAGCATAAAGTGTAAAGCCTGGGGTGCCTAATGAGTGA
GCTAACTCACATTAATTGCGTTGCGCTCACTGCCCGCTTTCCAGTCGGGAAACCTGTCGTGCCAGCTGCA
TTAATGAATCGGCCAACGCGCGGGGAGAGGCGGTTTGCGTATTGGGCGCTCTTCCGCTTCCTCGCTCACT
GACTCGCTGCGCTCGGTCGTTCGGCTGCGGCGAGCGGTATCAGCTCACTCAAAGGCGGTAATACGGTTAT
CCACAGAATCAGGGGATAACGCAGGAAAGAACATGTGAGCAAAAGGCCAGCAAAAGGCCAGGAACCGTAA
AAAGGCCGCGTTGCTGGCGTTTTTCCATAGGCTCCGCCCCCCTGACGAGCATCACAAAAATCGACGCTCA
AGTCAGAGGTGGCGAAACCCGACAGGACTATAAAGATACCAGGCGTTTCCCCCTGGAAGCTCCCTCGTGC
GCTCTCCTGTTCCGACCCTGCCGCTTACCGGATACCTGTCCGCCTTTCTCCCTTCGGGAAGCGTGGCGCT
TTCTCATAGCTCACGCTGTAGGTATCTCAGTTCGGTGTAGGTCGTTCGCTCCAAGCTGGGCTGTGTGCAC
GAACCCCCCGTTCAGCCCGACCGCTGCGCCTTATCCGGTAACTATCGTCTTGAGTCCAACCCGGTAAGAC
ACGACTTATCGCCACTGGCAGCAGCCACTGGTAACAGGATTAGCAGAGCGAGGTATGTAGGCGGTGCTAC
AGAGTTCTTGAAGTGGTGGCCTAACTACGGCTACACTAGAAGAACAGTATTTGGTATCTGCGCTCTGCTG
AAGCCAGTTACCTTCGGAAAAAGAGTTGGTAGCTCTTGATCCGGCAAACAAACCACCGCTGGTAGCGGTG
GTTTTTTTGTTTGCAAGCAGCAGATTACGCGCAGAAAAAAAGGATCTCAAGAAGATCCTTTGATCTTTTC
TACGGGGTCTGACGCTCAGTGGAACGAAAACTCACGTTAAGGGATTTTGGTCATGAGATTATCAAAAAGG
ATCTTCACCTAGATCCTTTTAAATTAAAAATGAAGTTTTAAATCAATCTAAAGTATATATGAGTAAACTT
GGTCTGACAGTTACCAATGCTTAATCAGTGAGGCACCTATCTCAGCGATCTGTCTATTTCGTTCATCCAT
AGTTGCCTGACTCCCCGTCGTGTAGATAACTACGATACGGGAGGGCTTACCATCTGGCCCCAGTGCTGCA
ATGATACCGCGAGACCCACGCTCACCGGCTCCAGATTTATCAGCAATAAACCAGCCAGCCGGAAGGGCCG
AGCGCAGAAGTGGTCCTGCAACTTTATCCGCCTCCATCCAGTCTATTAATTGTTGCCGGGAAGCTAGAGT
AAGTAGTTCGCCAGTTAATAGTTTGCGCAACGTTGTTGCCATTGCTACAGGCATCGTGGTGTCACGCTCG
TCGTTTGGTATGGCTTCATTCAGCTCCGGTTCCCAACGATCAAGGCGAGTTACATGATCCCCCATGTTGT
GCAAAAAAGCGGTTAGCTCCTTCGGTCCTCCGATCGTTGTCAGAAGTAAGTTGGCCGCAGTGTTATCACT
CATGGTTATGGCAGCACTGCATAATTCTCTTACTGTCATGCCATCCGTAAGATGCTTTTCTGTGACTGGT
GAGTACTCAACCAAGTCATTCTGAGAATAGTGTATGCGGCGACCGAGTTGCTCTTGCCCGGCGTCAATAC
GGGATAATACCGCGCCACATAGCAGAACTTTAAAAGTGCTCATCATTGGAAAACGTTCTTCGGGGCGAAA
ACTCTCAAGGATCTTACCGCTGTTGAGATCCAGTTCGATGTAACCCACTCGTGCACCCAACTGATCTTCA
GCATCTTTTACTTTCACCAGCGTTTCTGGGTGAGCAAAAACAGGAAGGCAAAATGCCGCAAAAAAGGGAA
TAAGGGCGACACGGAAATGTTGAATACTCATACTCTTCCTTTTTCAATATTATTGAAGCATTTATCAGGG
TTATTGTCTCATGAGCGGATACATATTTGAATGTATTTAGAAAAATAAACAAATAGGGGTTCCGCGCACA
TTTCCCCGAAAAGTGCCACCTGACGTCGACGGATCGGGAGATCTCCCGATCCCCTATGGTGCACTCTCAG
TACAATCTGCTCTGATGCCGCATAGTTAAGCCAGTATCTGCTCCCTGCTTGTGTGTTGGAGGTCGCTGAG
TAGTGCGCGAGCAAAATTTAAGCTACAACAAGGCAAGGCTTGACCGACAATTGCATGAAGAATCTGCTTA
GGGTTAGGCGTTTTGCGCTGCTTCGCGATGTACGGGCCAGATATACGCGTT
Features (pLannotate 1.2.2; 33 found; start..end, strand, type, name):
      1..380     +  enhancer       CMV enhancer: human cytomegalovirus immediate early enhancer
    381..580     +  promoter       CMV promoter: human cytomegalovirus (CMV) immediate early promoter
    598..778     +  LTR            5' LTR (truncated): truncated 5' long terminal repeat (LTR) from HIV-1
    825..950     +  misc_feature   HIV-1 Ψ: packaging signal of human immunodeficiency virus type 1
    934..1297    +  CDS            HIV-1 gag (fragment): gag protein from human immunodeficiency virus 1; gag
   1443..1676    +  misc_feature   RRE: The Rev response element (RRE) of HIV-1 allows for Rev-dependent mRNA export from the nucleus to the cytoplasm.
   2053..2153    +  CDS            Rev (fragment): human immunodeficiency virus 1 (HIV-1) Rev protein; rev; enhances nuclear export of unspliced and incompletely spliced viral mRNAs
   2203..2320    +  misc_feature   cPPT/CTS: central polypurine tract and central termination sequence of HIV-1
   2371..2611    +  promoter       U6 promoter: RNA polymerase III promoter for human U6 snRNA
   2641..2716    +  misc_RNA       gRNA scaffold: guide RNA scaffold for the Streptococcus pyogenes CRISPR/Cas9 system
   2734..2752    +  CDS            small t antigen (fragment): SV40 (simian virus 40) small t antigen
   2778..2989    +  promoter       EF-1α core promoter: core promoter for human elongation factor EF-1α
   3014..7117    +  CDS            Cas9: Cas9 (Csn1) endonuclease from the Streptococcus pyogenes Type II CRISPR/Cas system generates RNA-guided double strand breaks in DNA
   7255..7852    +  CDS            PuroR (fragment): puromycin N-acetyltransferase; pac from Streptomyces; confers resistance to puromycin
   7868..8456    +  misc_feature   WPRE: woodchuck hepatitis virus posttranscriptional regulatory element
   8507..8526    +  misc_feature   cPPT/CTS (fragment): central polypurine tract and central termination sequence of HIV-1
   8528..8761    +  LTR            3' LTR (ΔU3): self-inactivating 3' long terminal repeat (LTR) from HIV-1
   8793..9017    +  polyA_signal   bGH poly(A) signal: bovine growth hormone polyadenylation signal
   9021..9042    +  promoter       SV40 promoter (fragment): SV40 enhancer and early promoter
   9063..9491    +  rep_origin     f1 ori (sequence partly withheld): f1 bacteriophage origin of replication; arrow indicates direction of (+) strand synthesis
   9505..9834    +  promoter       SV40 promoter: SV40 enhancer and early promoter
   9882..9929    +  promoter       EM7 promoter: synthetic bacterial promoter&nbsp
   9948..10322   +  CDS            BleoR: antibiotic-binding protein; Sh ble from Streptoalloteichus hindustanus; confers resistance to bleomycin, phleomycin, and Zeocin™
  10332..10457   +  CDS            ble (fragment): BLE_KLEPN - Experimental evidence at protein level: Swiss-Prot protein existence level 1. Binding protein with a strong affinity to the bleomycin family of antibiotics. Binds to CL990; an antimitotic-antibiotic compound. From Klebsiella pneumoniae.
  10452..10573   +  polyA_signal   SV40 poly(A) signal: SV40 polyadenylation signal
  10644..10666   -  protein_bind   lac operator (fragment): The lac repressor binds to the lac operator to inhibit transcription in E. coli. This inhibition can be relieved by adding lactose or isopropyl-β-D-thiogalactopyranoside (IPTG). lac repressor encoded by lacI
  10670..10700   -  promoter       lac promoter: promoter for the E. coli lac operon
  10715..10736   -  protein_bind   CAP binding site: CAP binding activates transcription in the presence of cAMP. E. coli catabolite activator protein
  10749..10841   -  CDS            lacI (fragment): lac repressor; lacI; The lac repressor binds to the lac operator to inhibit transcription in E. coli. This inhibition can be relieved by adding lactose or isopropyl-β-D-thiogalactopyranoside (IPTG).
  11024..11612   -  rep_origin     ori: high-copy-number ColE1/pMB1/pBR322/pUC origin of replication
  11783..12643   -  CDS            AmpR: β-lactamase; bla; confers resistance to ampicillin, carbenicillin, and related antibiotics
  12644..12748   -  promoter       AmpR promoter: bla
  12807..12859   -  misc_feature   bom (fragment): basis of mobility region from pBR322
