[The description below was written by a language model from this plasmid's Addgene catalogue record and pLannotate feature annotations shown in this document.]
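Description:
pLenti CRISPR V2 sgShmt2_2 is an all-in-one lentiviral CRISPR plasmid built on the pLENTICRISPR V2 backbone, designed to deliver both Streptococcus pyogenes Cas9 and a single guide RNA against mouse Shmt2 (the mitochondrial serine hydroxymethyltransferase gene) into mammalian cells. In bacteria it is maintained as a high-copy plasmid through a ColE1/pUC-type origin with ampicillin selection from the β-lactamase gene. An f1 origin and an SV40/EM7-driven bleomycin/Zeocin resistance cassette also sit in the backbone, outside the viral transfer region.

The lentiviral portion begins with a CMV enhancer/promoter fused to a truncated HIV-1 5' LTR, which drives transcription of the viral genomic RNA in packaging cells. This is followed by the Ψ packaging signal, a gag fragment, the Rev response element for nuclear export, and the cPPT/CTS, which aids nuclear import of the reverse-transcribed genome. Within this frame, a human U6 RNA polymerase III promoter drives the Shmt2-targeting spacer joined to the SpCas9 gRNA scaffold. An EF-1α core promoter drives the Cas9 coding sequence, with a puromycin N-acetyltransferase gene annotated downstream on the same strand. No separate promoter is annotated for the puromycin gene, and the element linking it to Cas9 is not identified in the feature table. A WPRE enhances transcript expression, and the ΔU3 3' LTR makes the integrated provirus self-inactivating.

The recorded purpose is expression of Cas9 and an sgRNA targeting mouse Shmt2. Transduced cells can be selected with puromycin, which suits the construct to disrupting Shmt2 in mouse cells, consistent with the associated work on serine catabolism and mitochondrial translation. The "_2" in the name suggests it is one of several guides against this gene, although the record does not say so.
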