Addgene plasmid #106315: pLenti CRISPR V2 sgShmt2_2
Purpose: Express Cas9 and sgRNA targeting mShmt2
Depositing lab: Richard Possemato. Depositing organization: NYU Grossman School of Medicine. Publication: Serine Catabolism by SHMT2 Is Required for Proper Mitochondrial Translation Initiation and Maintenance of Formylmethionyl-tRNAs. Minton DR, Nam M, McLaughlin DJ, Shin J, Bayraktar EC, Alvarez SW, Sviderskiy VO, Papagiannakopoulos T, Sabatini DM, Birsoy K, Possemato R. Mol Cell. 2018 Feb 15;69(4):610-621.e5. doi: 10.1016/j.molcel.2018.01.024. PubMed 29452640.
Backbone
  Vector backbone: pLENTICRISPR V2
  Backbone size w/o insert (bp): 13000
  Vector type: Mammalian Expression, Lentiviral, CRISPR
  Selectable markers: Puromycin
Growth in bacteria
  Bacterial resistance: Ampicillin, 100 μg/mL
  Growth temperature: 37°C
  Growth strain: NEB Stable
  Copy number: High Copy
Gene/Insert
  Gene/Insert name: sgRNA targeting mShmt2
  gRNA/shRNA sequence: GGAGCTTCTGCAGAGGGAGA
  Species: M. musculus (mouse)
Terms and licenses: Academic/Nonprofit Terms; Industry Terms: Not Available to Industry
How to cite: pLenti CRISPR V2 sgShmt2_2 was a gift from Richard Possemato (Addgene plasmid # 106315 ; http://n2t.net/addgene:106315 ; RRID:Addgene_106315)
